Addgene plasmid #15002: pCMV5 TrkA
Depositing lab: Raymond Birge. Depositing organization: Rutgers, The State University of New Jersey. Publication: Association of the Abl tyrosine kinase with the Trk nerve growth factor receptor. Yano H, Cong F, Birge RB, Goff SP, Chao MV. J Neurosci Res. 2000 Feb 1. 59(3):356-64. 10.1002/(SICI)1097-4547(20000201)59:3<356::AID-JNR9>3.0.CO;2-G PubMed 10679771.
Backbone
  Vector backbone: pCMV5
  Backbone size w/o insert (bp): 4600
  Vector type: Mammalian Expression
Growth in bacteria
  Bacterial resistance: Ampicillin, 100 μg/mL
  Growth temperature: 37°C
  Growth strain: DH5alpha
  Copy number: High Copy
Gene/Insert
  Gene/Insert name: TrkA (alt name: Trk A)
  Species: H. sapiens (human)
  Insert size (bp): 2400
  Mutation: V289L
  Entrez Gene: NTRK1 (a.k.a. MTC, TRK, TRK1, TRKA, Trk-A, p140-TrkA)
  Cloning method: Restriction Enzyme; 5′ cloning site EcoRI (not destroyed); 3′ cloning site EcoRI (not destroyed)
  Sequencing primers: 5′ CMV Forward
Resource information
  A portion of this plasmid was derived from a plasmid made by: TrkA was originally from B Hempstead, and was generated in the lab of Dr. Moses Chao.
Terms and licenses: Academic/Nonprofit Terms; Industry Terms: Not Available to Industry
Depositor comments: The mammalian expression plasmid for trkA was generated by subcloning of TrkA full-length cDNA into pCMV5 vector at the EcoRI site.
How to cite: pCMV5 TrkA was a gift from Raymond Birge (Addgene plasmid # 15002 ; http://n2t.net/addgene:15002 ; RRID:Addgene_15002)
