[The description below was written by a language model from this plasmid's Addgene catalogue record and the feature table of its GenBank file.]
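Description:
pCMV5 TrkA is a mammalian expression plasmid carrying the full-length human TrkA cDNA (NTRK1, the high-affinity nerve growth factor receptor tyrosine kinase) in the pCMV5 backbone. The roughly 2.4 kb insert was subcloned into the EcoRI site, which is retained on both sides, and the record lists a V289L substitution in the coding sequence. No epitope tag or reporter is recorded. The sequence record is a 7.3 kb circle. Its feature table does not annotate the TrkA open reading frame itself, but the unannotated interval between the CMV promoter and the polyadenylation signal is where the insert sits.

Expression is driven by the human cytomegalovirus immediate early enhancer and promoter, with transcripts terminated and processed by the human growth hormone polyadenylation signal. Downstream lies an SV40 enhancer/early promoter region containing the SV40 origin, which allows episomal amplification in cells that supply large T antigen, such as COS cells. No mammalian selection marker is annotated, so the plasmid is suited to transient transfection rather than drug selection of stable lines. In E. coli it is maintained at high copy through a ColE1/pUC-type origin and selected with ampicillin via the beta-lactamase gene. An f1 origin permits single-stranded DNA production, and residual lac promoter/operator and T7 promoter elements with M13 primer sites are backbone remnants.

The associated publication concerns association of the Abl tyrosine kinase with the Trk receptor, so the construct serves to overexpress TrkA in cultured mammalian cells for studies of receptor signalling and protein interactions.
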