LOCUS       Exported 7326 bp ds-DNA circular SYN 12-MAY-2021
DEFINITION  synthetic circular DNA
ACCESSION   .
VERSION     .
KEYWORDS    pCMV5 TrkA
SOURCE      synthetic DNA construct
  ORGANISM  synthetic DNA construct
REFERENCE   1 (bases 1 to 7326)
  AUTHORS   Yano H, Cong F, Birge RB, Goff SP, Chao MV
  TITLE     Association of the Abl tyrosine kinase with the Trk nerve growth
            factor receptor.
  JOURNAL   J Neurosci Res. 2000 Feb 1. 59(3):356-64.
  PUBMED    10679771
REFERENCE   2 (bases 1 to 7326)
  AUTHORS   .
  TITLE     Direct Submission
  JOURNAL   Exported May 12, 2021 from SnapGene Server 1.1.58
            http://www.snapgene.com
FEATURES             Location/Qualifiers
     source          1..7326
                     /organism="synthetic DNA construct"
                     /mol_type="other DNA"
     enhancer        42..421
                     /label=CMV enhancer
                     /note="human cytomegalovirus immediate early enhancer"
     promoter        422..625
                     /label=CMV promoter
                     /note="human cytomegalovirus (CMV) immediate early
                     promoter"
     primer_bind     576..596
                     /label=CMV-F
                     /note="Human CMV immediate early promoter, forward primer"
     polyA_signal    3391..4013
                     /label=hGH poly(A) signal
                     /note="human growth hormone polyadenylation signal"
     primer_bind     complement(3590..3609)
                     /label=hGH-PA-R
                     /note="Human growth hormone terminator, reverse primer"
     primer_bind     complement(4037..4057)
                     /label=pBABE 3'
                     /note="SV40 enhancer, reverse primer for pBABE vectors"
     promoter        4042..4371
                     /label=SV40 promoter
                     /note="SV40 enhancer and early promoter"
     rep_origin      4222..4357
                     /label=SV40 ori
                     /note="SV40 origin of replication"
     primer_bind     4284..4303
                     /label=SV40pro-F
                     /note="SV40 promoter/origin, forward primer"
     primer_bind     complement(4409..4428)
                     /label=T7
                     /note="T7 promoter, forward primer"
     promoter        complement(4410..4428)
                     /label=T7 promoter
                     /note="promoter for bacteriophage T7 RNA polymerase"
     primer_bind     complement(4442..4458)
                     /label=M13 rev
                     /note="common sequencing primer, one of multiple similar
                     variants"
     primer_bind     complement(4442..4458)
                     /label=M13 Reverse
                     /note="In lacZ gene. Also called M13-rev"
     primer_bind     complement(4455..4477)
                     /label=M13/pUC Reverse
                     /note="In lacZ gene"
     protein_bind    4466..4482
                     /label=lac operator
                     /bound_moiety="lac repressor encoded by lacI"
                     /note="The lac repressor binds to the lac operator to
                     inhibit transcription in E. coli. This inhibition can be
                     relieved by adding lactose or
                     isopropyl-beta-D-thiogalactopyranoside (IPTG)."
     promoter        complement(4490..4520)
                     /label=lac promoter
                     /note="promoter for the E. coli lac operon"
     protein_bind    4535..4556
                     /label=CAP binding site
                     /bound_moiety="E. coli catabolite activator protein"
                     /note="CAP binding activates transcription in the presence
                     of cAMP."
     primer_bind     complement(4673..4690)
                     /label=L4440
                     /note="L4440 vector, forward primer"
     rep_origin      complement(4844..5432)
                     /direction=LEFT
                     /label=ori
                     /note="high-copy-number ColE1/pMB1/pBR322/pUC origin of
                     replication"
     primer_bind     complement(4924..4943)
                     /label=pBR322ori-F
                     /note="pBR322 origin, forward primer"
     CDS             complement(5603..6463)
                     /codon_start=1
                     /gene="bla"
                     /product="beta-lactamase"
                     /label=AmpR
                     /note="confers resistance to ampicillin, carbenicillin, and
                     related antibiotics"
                     /translation="MSIQHFRVALIPFFAAFCLPVFAHPETLVKVKDAEDQLGARVGYI
                     ELDLNSGKILESFRPEERFPMMSTFKVLLCGAVLSRIDAGQEQLGRRIHYSQNDLVEYS
                     PVTEKHLTDGMTVRELCSAAITMSDNTAANLLLTTIGGPKELTAFLHNMGDHVTRLDRW
                     EPELNEAIPNDERDTTMPVAMATTLRKLLTGELLTLASRQQLIDWMEADKVAGPLLRSA
                     LPAGWFIADKSGAGERGSRGIIAALGPDGKPSRIVVIYTTGSQATMDERNRQIAEIGAS
                     LIKHW"
     primer_bind     6226..6245
                     /label=Amp-R
                     /note="Ampicillin resistance gene, reverse primer"
     promoter        complement(6464..6568)
                     /gene="bla"
                     /label=AmpR promoter
     rep_origin      6595..7050
                     /direction=RIGHT
                     /label=f1 ori
                     /note="f1 bacteriophage origin of replication; arrow
                     indicates direction of (+) strand synthesis"
     primer_bind     complement(6682..6701)
                     /label=F1ori-R
                     /note="F1 origin, reverse primer"
     primer_bind     6892..6913
                     /label=F1ori-F
                     /note="F1 origin, forward primer"
     primer_bind     7176..7198
                     /label=M13/pUC Forward
                     /note="In lacZ gene"
     primer_bind     7190..7207
                     /label=M13 Forward
                     /note="In lacZ gene. Also called M13-F20 or M13 (-21)
                     Forward"
     primer_bind     7191..7207
                     /label=M13 fwd
                     /note="common sequencing primer, one of multiple similar
                     variants"
ORIGIN
        1 gtacatttat attggctcat gtccaatatg accgccatgt tgacattgat tattgactag
       61 ttattaatag taatcaatta cggggtcatt agttcatagc ccatatatgg agttccgcgt
      121 tacataactt acggtaaatg gcccgcctgg ctgaccgccc aacgaccccc gcccattgac
      181 gtcaataatg acgtatgttc ccatagtaac gccaataggg actttccatt gacgtcaatg
      241 ggtggagtat ttacggtaaa ctgcccactt ggcagtacat caagtgtatc atatgccaag
      301 tccgccccct attgacgtca atgacggtaa atggcccgcc tggcattatg cccagtacat
      361 gaccttacgg gactttccta cttggcagta catctacgta ttagtcatcg ctattaccat
      421 ggtgatgcgg ttttggcagt acaccaatgg gcgtggatag cggtttgact cacggggatt
      481 tccaagtctc caccccattg acgtcaatgg gagtttgttt tggcaccaaa atcaacggga
      541 ctttccaaaa tgtcgtaata accccgcccc gttgacgcaa atgggcggta ggcgtgtacg
      601 gtgggaggtc tatataagca gagctcgttt agtgaaccgt cagaattccg cgcacatgtc
      661 gggggaggcc tggcagctgc agctgggagc gcacagacgg ctgccccgcc tgagcgaggc
      721 gggcgccgcc gcgatgctgc gaggcggacg gcgcgggcag cttggctggc acagctgggc
      781 tgcggggccg ggcagcctgc tggcttggct gatactggca tctgcgggcg ccgcaccctg
      841 ccccgatgcc tgctgccccc acggctcctc gggactgcga tgcacccggg atggggccct
      901 ggatagcctc caccacctgc ccggcgcaga gaacctgact gagctctaca tcgagaacca
      961 gcagcatctg cagcatctgg agctccgtga tctgaggggc ctgggggagc tgagaaacct
     1021 caccatcgtg aagagtggtc tccgtttcgt ggcgccagat gccttccatt tcactcctcg
     1081 gctcagtcgc ctgaatctct ccttcaacgc tctggagtct ctctcctgga aaactgtgca
     1141 gggcctctcc ttacaggaac tggtcctgtc ggggaaccct ctgcactgtt cttgtgccct
     1201 gcgctggcta cagcgctggg aggaggaggg actgggcgga gtgcctgaac agaagctgca
     1261 gtgtcatggg caagggcccc tggcccacat gcccaatgcc agctgtggtg tgcccacgct
     1321 gaaggtccag gtgcccaatg cctcggtgga tgtgggggac gacgtgctgc tgcggtgcca
     1381 ggtggagggg cggggcctgg agcaggccgg ctggatcctc acagagctgg agcagtcagc
     1441 cacggtgatg aaatctgggg gtctgccatc cctggggctg accctggcca atgtcaccag
     1501 tgacctcaac aggaagaact tgacgtgctg ggcagagaac gatgtgggcc gggcagaggt
     1561 ctctgttcag gtcaacgtct ccttcccggc cagtgtgcag ctgcacacgg cggtggagat
     1621 gcaccactgg tgcatcccct tctctgtgga tgggcagccg gcaccgtctc tgcgctggct
     1681 cttcaatggc tccgtgctca atgagaccag cttcatcttc actgagttcc tggagccggc
     1741 agccaatgag accgtgcggc acgggtgtct gcgcctcaac cagcccaccc acgtcaacaa
     1801 cggcaactac acgctgctgg ctgccaaccc cttcggccag gcctccgcct ccatcatggc
     1861 tgccttcatg gacaaccctt tcgagttcaa ccccgaggac cccatccctg acactaacag
     1921 cacatctgga gacccggtgg agaagaagga cgaaacacct tttggggtct cggtggctgt
     1981 gggcctggcc gtctttgcct gcctcttcct ttctacgctg ctccttgtgc tcaacaaatg
     2041 tggacggaga aacaagtttg ggatcaaccg cccggctgtg ctggctccag aggatgggct
     2101 ggccatgtcc ctgcatttca tgacattggg tggcagctcc ctgtccccca ccgagggcaa
     2161 aggctctggg ctccaaggcc acatcatcga gaacccacaa tacttcagtg atgcctgtgt
     2221 tcaccacatc aagcgccggg acatcgtgct caagtgggag ctgggggagg gcgcctttgg
     2281 gaaggtcttc cttgctgagt gccacaacct cctgcctgag caggacaaga tgctggtggc
     2341 tgtcaaggca ctgaaggagg cgtccgagag tgctcggcag gacttccaac gtgaggctga
     2401 gctgctcacc atgctgcagc accagcacat cgtgcgcttc ttcggcgtct gcaccgaggg
     2461 ccgccccctg ctcatggtct ttgagtatat gcggcacggg gacctcaacc gcttcctccg
     2521 atcccatgga cctgatgcca agctgctggc tggtggggag gatgtggctc caggccccct
     2581 gggtctgggg cagctgctgg ccgtggctag ccaggtcgct gcggggatgg tgtacctggc
     2641 gggtctgcat tttgtgcacc gggacctggc cacacgcaac tgtctagtgg gccagggact
     2701 ggtggtcaag attggtgatt ttggcatgag cagggatatc tacagcaccg actattaccg
     2761 tgtgggaggc cgcaccatgc tgcccattcg ctggatgccg cccgagagca tcctgtaccg
     2821 taagttcacc accgagagcg acgtgtggag cttcggcgtg gtgctctggg agatcttcac
     2881 ctacggcaag cagccctggt accagctctc caacacggag gcaatcgact gcatcacgca
     2941 gggacgtgag ttggagcggc cacgtgcctg cccaccagag gtctacgcca tcatgcgggg
     3001 ctgctggcag cgggagcccc agcaacgcca cagcatcaag gatgtgcacg cccggctgca
     3061 agccctggcc caggcacctc ctgtctacct ggatgtcctg ggctaggggg ccggcccagg
     3121 ggctgggagt ggttagccgg aatactgggg cctgccctca gcatccccca tagctcccag
     3181 cagccccagg gtgatctcaa agtatctaat tcaccctcag catgtgggaa gggacaggtg
     3241 ggggctggga gtagaggatg ttcctgcttc tctaggcaag gtcccgtcat agcaattata
     3301 tttattatcc cttgaaaaaa aaggaattca gatctggtac cacgcgtatc gataagcttg
     3361 catgcctgca ggtcgactct agaggatccc gggtggcatc cctgtgaccc ctccccagtg
     3421 cctctcctgg ccctggaagt tgccactcca gtgcccacca gccttgtcct aataaaatta
     3481 agttgcatca ttttgtctga ctaggtgtcc ttctataata ttatggggtg gaggggggtg
     3541 gtatggagca aggggcaagt tgggaagaca acctgtaggg cctgcggggt ctattgggaa
     3601 ccaagctgga gtgcagtggc acaatcttgg ctcactgcaa tctccgcctc ctgggttcaa
     3661 gcgattctcc tgcctcagcc tcccgagttg ttgggattcc aggcatgcat gaccaggctc
     3721 agctaatttt tgtttttttg gtagagacgg ggtttcacca tattggccag gctggtctcc
     3781 aactcctaat ctcaggtgat ctacccacct tggcctccca aattgctggg attacaggcg
     3841 tgaaccactg ctcccttccc tgtccttctg attttaaaat aactatacca gcaggaggac
     3901 gtccagacac agcataggct acctggccat gcccaaccgg tgggacattt gagttgcttg
     3961 cttggcactg tcctctcatg cgttgggtcc actcagtaga tgcctgttga attgggtacg
     4021 cggccagctt ggctgtggaa tgtgtgtcag ttagggtgtg gaaagtcccc aggctcccca
     4081 gcaggcagaa gtatgcaaag catgcatctc aattagtcag caaccaggtg tggaaagtcc
     4141 ccaggctccc cagcaggcag aagtatgcaa agcatgcatc tcaattagtc agcaaccata
     4201 gtcccgcccc taactccgcc catcccgccc ctaactccgc ccagttccgc ccattctccg
     4261 ccccatggct gactaatttt ttttatttat gcagaggccg aggccgcctc ggcctctgag
     4321 ctattccaga agtagtgagg aggctttttt ggaggcctag gcttttgcaa aaagctcctc
     4381 gaggaactga aaaaccagaa agttaattcc ctatagtgag tcgtattaaa ttcgtaatca
     4441 tgtcatagct gtttcctgtg tgaaattgtt atccgctcac aattccacac aacatacgag
     4501 ccggaagcat aaagtgtaaa gcctggggtg cctaatgagt gagctaactc acattaattg
     4561 cgttgcgctc actgcccgct ttccagtcgg gaaacctgtc gtgccagctg cattaatgaa
     4621 tcggccaacg cgcggggaga ggcggtttgc gtattgggcg ctcttccgct tcctcgctca
     4681 ctgactcgct gcgctcggtc gttcggctgc ggcgagcggt atcagctcac tcaaaggcgg
     4741 taatacggtt atccacagaa tcaggggata acgcaggaaa gaacatgtga gcaaaaggcc
     4801 agcaaaaggc caggaaccgt aaaaaggccg cgttgctggc gtttttccat aggctccgcc
     4861 cccctgacga gcatcacaaa aatcgacgct caagtcagag gtggcgaaac ccgacaggac
     4921 tataaagata ccaggcgttt ccccctggaa gctccctcgt gcgctctcct gttccgaccc
     4981 tgccgcttac cggatacctg tccgcctttc tcccttcggg aagcgtggcg ctttctcata
     5041 gctcacgctg taggtatctc agttcggtgt aggtcgttcg ctccaagctg ggctgtgtgc
     5101 acgaaccccc cgttcagccc gaccgctgcg ccttatccgg taactatcgt cttgagtcca
     5161 acccggtaag acacgactta tcgccactgg cagcagccac tggtaacagg attagcagag
     5221 cgaggtatgt aggcggtgct acagagttct tgaagtggtg gcctaactac ggctacacta
     5281 gaagaacagt atttggtatc tgcgctctgc tgaagccagt taccttcgga aaaagagttg
     5341 gtagctcttg atccggcaaa caaaccaccg ctggtagcgg tggttttttt gtttgcaagc
     5401 agcagattac gcgcagaaaa aaaggatctc aagaagatcc tttgatcttt tctacggggt
     5461 ctgacgctca gtggaacgaa aactcacgtt aagggatttt ggtcatgaga ttatcaaaaa
     5521 ggatcttcac ctagatcctt ttaaattaaa aatgaagttt taaatcaatc taaagtatat
     5581 atgagtaaac ttggtctgac agttaccaat gcttaatcag tgaggcacct atctcagcga
     5641 tctgtctatt tcgttcatcc atagttgcct gactccccgt cgtgtagata actacgatac
     5701 gggagggctt accatctggc cccagtgctg caatgatacc gcgagaccca cgctcaccgg
     5761 ctccagattt atcagcaata aaccagccag ccggaagggc cgagcgcaga agtggtcctg
     5821 caactttatc cgcctccatc cagtctatta attgttgccg ggaagctaga gtaagtagtt
     5881 cgccagttaa tagtttgcgc aacgttgttg ccattgctac aggcatcgtg gtgtcacgct
     5941 cgtcgtttgg tatggcttca ttcagctccg gttcccaacg atcaaggcga gttacatgat
     6001 cccccatgtt gtgcaaaaaa gcggttagct ccttcggtcc tccgatcgtt gtcagaagta
     6061 agttggccgc agtgttatca ctcatggtta tggcagcact gcataattct cttactgtca
     6121 tgccatccgt aagatgcttt tctgtgactg gtgagtactc aaccaagtca ttctgagaat
     6181 agtgtatgcg gcgaccgagt tgctcttgcc cggcgtcaat acgggataat accgcgccac
     6241 atagcagaac tttaaaagtg ctcatcattg gaaaacgttc ttcggggcga aaactctcaa
     6301 ggatcttacc gctgttgaga tccagttcga tgtaacccac tcgtgcaccc aactgatctt
     6361 cagcatcttt tactttcacc agcgtttctg ggtgagcaaa aacaggaagg caaaatgccg
     6421 caaaaaaggg aataagggcg acacggaaat gttgaatact catactcttc ctttttcaat
     6481 attattgaag catttatcag ggttattgtc tcatgagcgg atacatattt gaatgtattt
     6541 agaaaaataa acaaataggg gttccgcgca catttccccg aaaagtgcca cctgnnnnnn
     6601 nnnnnnnnnn nnnnnnnnnn nnnnnnnnnn nnnnnnnnnn nnnnnnnnnn nnnnnnnnnn
     6661 nnnnnnnnnn nnnnnnnnnn nnnnnnnnnn nnnnnnnnnn nnnnnnnnnn nnnnnnnncn
     6721 nnnnnnnnnn nnnnnnnnnn nnnnnnnnnn nnnnnnnnnn nnnnnnnnnn nnnnnnnnnn
     6781 nnnnnnnnnn nnnnnnnnnn nnnnnnnnnn annnnnnnnn nnnnnnnnnn nnnnnnnnnn
     6841 nnnnnnnnnn nnnnnnnnnn cctttgacgt tggagtccac gttctttaat agtggactct
     6901 tgttccaaac tggaacaaca ctcaacccta tctcggtcta ttcttttgat ttataaggga
     6961 ttttgccgat ttcggcctat tggttaaaaa atgagctgat ttaacaaaaa tttaacgcga
     7021 attttaacaa aatattaacg cttacaattt ccattcgcca ttcaggctgc gcaactgttg
     7081 ggaagggcga tcggtgcggg cctcttcgct attacgccag ctggcgaaag ggggatgtgc
     7141 tgcaaggcga ttaagttggg taacgccagg gttttcccag tcacgacgtt gtaaaacgac
     7201 ggccagtgcc aagctgatct atacattgaa tcaatattgg caattagcca tattagtcat
     7261 tggttatata gcataaatca atattggcta ttggccattg catacgttgt atctatatca
     7321 taatat
//
