>Addgene plasmid #15002 | pCMV5 TrkA | addgene partial sequence | sequence record 21554 | CMV-F 5'-CGCAAATGGGCGGTAGGCGTG-3'
TGACCGTCAGAATTCCGCGCACATGTCGGGGGAGGCCTGGCAGCTGCAGCTGGGAGCGCACAGACGGCTG
CCCCGCCTGAGCGAGGCGGGCGCCGCCGCGATGCTGCGAGGCGGACGGCGCGGGCAGCTTGGCTGGCACA
GCTGGGCTGCGGGGCCGGGCAGCCTGCTGGCTTGGCTGATACTGGCATCTGCGGGCGCCGCACCCTGCCC
CGATGCCTGCTGCCCCCACGGCTCCTCGGGACTGCGATGCACCCGGGATGGGGCCCTGGATAGCCTCCAC
CACCTGCCCGGCGCAGAGAACCTGACTGAGCTCTACATCGAGAACCAGCAGCATCTGCAGCATCTGGAGC
TCCGTGATCTGAGGGGCCTGGGGGAGCTGAGAAACCTCACCATCGTGAAGAGTGGTCTCCGTTTCGTGGC
GCCAGATGCCTTCCATTTCACTCCTCGGCTCAGTCGCCTGAATCTCTCCTTCAACGCTCTGGAGTCTCTC
TCCTGGAAAACTGTGCAGGGCCTCTCCTTACAGGAACTGGTCCTGTCGGGGAACCCTCTGCACTGTTCTT
GTGCCCTGCGCTGCTTACAGCGGCTGGGAGGAGGAGGGACTGGGCGGAGTGCCTGAACAGAAGCTGCAGT
GTCATGGGCAAGGGCCCCTGGCCCACATGCCCAATGCCAGCTGTGGTGTGCC
